>Addgene plasmid #118171 | Lenti-(BB)-hPGK-KRAB-dCas9-P2A-BlastR TCF7L2 TSS-guide3 | addgene full sequence | sequence record 240389 | Addgene NGS Result
GTTTTAGAGCTAGAAATAGCAAGTTAAAATAAGGCTAGTCCGTTATCAACTTGAAAAAGTGGCACCGAGT
CGGTGCTTTTTTGAATTCGCTAGCTAGGTCTTGAAAGGGGTTGGGGTTGCGCCTTTTCCAAGGCAGCCCT
GGGTTTGCGCAGGGACGCGGCTGCTCTGGGCGTGGTTCCGGGAAACGCAGCGGCGCCGACCCTGGGTCTC
GCACATTCTTCACGTCCGTTCGCAGCGTCACCCGGATCTTCGCCGCTACCCTTGTGGGCCCCCCGGCGAC
GCTTCCTGCTCCGCCCCTAAGTCGGGAAGGTTCCTTGCGGTTCGCGGCGTGCCGGACGTGACAAACGGAA
GCCGCACGTCTCACTAGTACCCTCGCAGACGGACAGCGCCAGGGAGCAATGGCAGCGCGCCGACCGCGAT
GGGCTGTGGCCAATAGCGGCTGCTCAGCAGGGCGCGCCGAGAGCAGCGGCCGGGAAGGGGCGGTGCGGGA
GGCGGGGTGTGGGGCGGTAGTGTGGGCCCTGTTCCTGCCCGCGCGGTGTTCCGCATTCTGCAAGCCTCCG
GAGCGCACGTCGGCAGTCGGCTCCCTCGTTGACCGAATCACCGACCTCTCTCCCCAGGACCGGTGATCCG
CCACCATGGATGCTAAGTCACTAACTGCCTGGTCCCGGACACTGGTGACCTTCAAGGATGTATTTGTGGA
CTTCACCAGGGAGGAGTGGAAGCTGCTGGACACTGCTCAGCAGATCGTGTACAGAAATGTGATGCTGGAG
AACTATAAGAACCTGGTTTCCTTGGGTTATCAGCTTACTAAGCCAGATGTGATCCTCCGGTTGGAGAAGG
GAGAAGAGCCCGGCGGTTCCGGCGGAGGGTCGATGGACAAGAAGTACAGCATCGGCCTGGCCATCGGCAC
CAACTCTGTCGGCTGGGCCGTGATCACCGACGAGTACAAGGTGCCCAGCAAGAAATTCAAGGTGCTGGGC
AACACCGACCGGCACAGCATCAAGAAGAACCTGATCGGCGCCCTGCTGTTCGACAGCGGAGAAACAGCCG
AGGCCACCCGGCTGAAGAGAACCGCCAGAAGAAGATACACCAGACGGAAGAACCGGATCTGCTATCTGCA
AGAGATCTTCAGCAACGAGATGGCCAAGGTGGACGACAGCTTCTTCCACAGACTGGAAGAGTCCTTCCTG
GTGGAAGAGGATAAGAAGCACGAGCGGCACCCCATCTTCGGCAACATCGTGGACGAGGTGGCCTACCACG
AGAAGTACCCCACCATCTACCACCTGAGAAAGAAACTGGTGGACAGCACCGACAAGGCCGACCTGCGGCT
GATCTATCTGGCCCTGGCCCACATGATCAAGTTCCGGGGCCACTTCCTGATCGAGGGCGACCTGAACCCC
GACAACAGCGACGTGGACAAGCTGTTCATCCAGCTGGTGCAGACCTACAACCAGCTGTTCGAGGAAAACC
CCATCAACGCCAGCGGCGTGGACGCCAAGGCCATCCTGTCTGCCAGACTGAGCAAGAGCAGACGGCTGGA
AAATCTGATCGCCCAGCTGCCCGGCGAGAAGAAGAATGGCCTGTTCGGCAACCTGATTGCCCTGAGCCTG
GGCCTGACCCCCAACTTCAAGAGCAACTTCGACCTGGCCGAGGATGCCAAACTGCAGCTGAGCAAGGACA
CCTACGACGACGACCTGGACAACCTGCTGGCCCAGATCGGCGACCAGTACGCCGACCTGTTTCTGGCCGC
CAAGAACCTGTCCGACGCCATCCTGCTGAGCGACATCCTGAGAGTGAACACCGAGATCACCAAGGCCCCC
CTGAGCGCCTCTATGATCAAGAGATACGACGAGCACCACCAGGACCTGACCCTGCTGAAAGCTCTCGTGC
GGCAGCAGCTGCCTGAGAAGTACAAAGAGATTTTCTTCGACCAGAGCAAGAACGGCTACGCCGGCTACAT
CGATGGCGGAGCCAGCCAGGAAGAGTTCTACAAGTTCATCAAGCCCATCCTGGAAAAGATGGACGGCACC
GAGGAACTGCTCGTGAAGCTGAACAGAGAGGACCTGCTGCGGAAGCAGCGGACCTTCGACAACGGCAGCA
TCCCCCACCAGATCCACCTGGGAGAGCTGCACGCCATTCTGCGGCGGCAGGAAGATTTTTACCCATTCCT
GAAGGACAACCGGGAAAAGATCGAGAAGATCCTGACCTTCCGCATCCCCTACTACGTGGGCCCTCTGGCC
AGGGGAAACAGCAGATTCGCCTGGATGACCAGAAAGAGCGAGGAAACCATCACCCCCTGGAACTTCGAGG
AAGTGGTGGACAAGGGCGCCAGCGCCCAGAGCTTCATCGAGCGGATGACCAACTTCGATAAGAACCTGCC
CAACGAGAAGGTGCTGCCCAAGCACAGCCTGCTGTACGAGTACTTCACCGTGTACAACGAGCTGACCAAA
GTGAAATACGTGACCGAGGGAATGAGAAAGCCCGCCTTCCTGAGCGGCGAGCAGAAAAAAGCCATCGTGG
ACCTGCTGTTCAAGACCAACCGGAAAGTGACCGTGAAGCAGCTGAAAGAGGACTACTTCAAGAAAATCGA
GTGCTTCGACTCCGTGGAAATCTCCGGCGTGGAAGATCGGTTCAACGCCTCCCTGGGCACATACCACGAT
CTGCTGAAAATTATCAAGGACAAGGACTTCCTGGACAATGAGGAAAACGAGGACATTCTGGAAGATATCG
TGCTGACCCTGACACTGTTTGAGGACAGAGAGATGATCGAGGAACGGCTGAAAACCTATGCCCACCTGTT
CGACGACAAAGTGATGAAGCAGCTGAAGCGGCGGAGATACACCGGCTGGGGCAGGCTGAGCCGGAAGCTG
ATCAACGGCATCCGGGACAAGCAGTCCGGCAAGACAATCCTGGATTTCCTGAAGTCCGACGGCTTCGCCA
ACAGAAACTTCATGCAGCTGATCCACGACGACAGCCTGACCTTTAAAGAGGACATCCAGAAAGCCCAGGT
GTCCGGCCAGGGCGATAGCCTGCACGAGCACATTGCCAATCTGGCCGGCAGCCCCGCCATTAAGAAGGGC
ATCCTGCAGACAGTGAAGGTGGTGGACGAGCTCGTGAAAGTGATGGGCCGGCACAAGCCCGAGAACATCG
TGATCGAAATGGCCAGAGAGAACCAGACCACCCAGAAGGGACAGAAGAACAGCCGCGAGAGAATGAAGCG
GATCGAAGAGGGCATCAAAGAGCTGGGCAGCCAGATCCTGAAAGAACACCCCGTGGAAAACACCCAGCTG
CAGAACGAGAAGCTGTACCTGTACTACCTGCAGAATGGGCGGGATATGTACGTGGACCAGGAACTGGACA
TCAACCGGCTGTCCGACTACGATGTGGACGCTATCGTGCCTCAGAGCTTTCTGAAGGACGACTCCATCGA
TAACAAAGTGCTGACTCGGAGCGACAAGAACCGGGGCAAGAGCGACAACGTGCCCTCCGAAGAGGTCGTG
AAGAAGATGAAGAACTACTGGCGCCAGCTGCTGAATGCCAAGCTGATTACCCAGAGGAAGTTCGACAATC
TGACCAAGGCCGAGAGAGGCGGCCTGAGCGAACTGGATAAGGCCGGCTTCATCAAGAGACAGCTGGTGGA
AACCCGGCAGATCACAAAGCACGTGGCACAGATCCTGGACTCCCGGATGAACACTAAGTACGACGAGAAC
GACAAACTGATCCGGGAAGTGAAAGTGATCACCCTGAAGTCCAAGCTGGTGTCCGATTTCCGGAAGGATT
TCCAGTTTTACAAAGTGCGCGAGATCAACAACTACCACCACGCCCACGACGCCTACCTGAACGCCGTCGT
GGGAACCGCCCTGATCAAAAAGTACCCTAAGCTGGAAAGCGAGTTCGTGTACGGCGACTACAAGGTGTAC
GACGTGCGGAAGATGATCGCCAAGAGCGAGCAGGAAATCGGCAAGGCTACCGCCAAGTACTTCTTCTACA
GCAACATCATGAACTTTTTCAAGACCGAGATTACCCTGGCCAACGGCGAGATCCGGAAGCGGCCTCTGAT
CGAGACAAACGGCGAAACAGGCGAGATCGTGTGGGATAAGGGCCGGGACTTTGCCACCGTGCGGAAAGTG
CTGTCTATGCCCCAAGTGAATATCGTGAAAAAGACCGAGGTGCAGACAGGCGGCTTCAGCAAAGAGTCTA
TCCTGCCCAAGAGGAACAGCGACAAGCTGATCGCCAGAAAGAAGGACTGGGACCCTAAGAAGTACGGCGG
CTTCGACAGCCCCACCGTGGCCTATTCTGTGCTGGTGGTGGCCAAAGTGGAAAAGGGCAAGTCCAAGAAA
CTGAAGAGTGTGAAAGAGCTGCTGGGGATCACCATCATGGAAAGAAGCAGCTTCGAGAAGAATCCCATCG
ACTTTCTGGAAGCCAAGGGCTACAAAGAAGTGAAAAAGGACCTGATCATCAAGCTGCCTAAGTACTCCCT
GTTCGAGCTGGAAAACGGCCGGAAGAGAATGCTGGCCTCTGCCGGCGAACTGCAGAAGGGAAACGAACTG
GCCCTGCCCTCCAAATATGTGAACTTCCTGTACCTGGCCAGCCACTATGAGAAGCTGAAGGGCTCCCCCG
AGGATAATGAGCAGAAACAGCTGTTTGTGGAACAGCACAAACACTACCTGGACGAGATCATCGAGCAGAT
CAGCGAGTTCTCCAAGAGAGTGATCCTGGCCGACGCTAATCTGGACAAGGTGCTGAGCGCCTACAACAAG
CACAGAGACAAGCCTATCAGAGAGCAGGCCGAGAATATCATCCACCTGTTTACCCTGACCAGTCTGGGAG
CCCCTGCCGCCTTCAAGTACTTTGACACCACCATCGACCGGAAGAGGTACACCAGCACCAAAGAGGTGCT
GGACGCCACCCTGATCCACCAGAGCATCACCGGCCTGTACGAGACACGGATCGACCTGTCTCAGCTGGGA
GGCGACGCCTATCCCTATGACGTGCCCGATTATGCCAGCCTGGGCAGCGGCTCCCCCAAGAAAAAACGCA
AGGTGGAAGATCCTAAGAAAAAGCGGAAAGTGGACGGCATTGGTAGTGGGAGCAACGGCAGCAGCGGGGA
TCCGGCCGCAACAAACTTCTCTCTGCTGAAACAAGCCGGAGATGTCGAAGAGAATCCTGGACCGATGGCC
AAGCCTTTGTCTCAAGAAGAATCCACCCTCATTGAAAGAGCAACGGCTACAATCAACAGCATCCCCATCT
CTGAAGACTACAGCGTCGCCAGCGCAGCTCTCTCTAGCGACGGCCGCATCTTCACTGGTGTCAATGTATA
TCATTTTACTGGGGGACCTTGTGCAGAACTCGTGGTGCTGGGCACTGCTGCTGCTGCGGCAGCTGGCAAC
CTGACTTGTATCGTCGCGATCGGAAATGAGAACAGGGGCATCTTGAGCCCCTGCGGACGGTGCCGACAGG
TGCTTCTCGATCTGCATCCTGGGATCAAAGCCATAGTGAAGGACAGTGATGGACAGCCGACGGCAGTTGG
GATTCGTGAATTGCTGCCCTCTGGTTATGTGTGGGAGGGCTAAGAATTCGATATCAAGCTTATCGGTAAT
CAACCTCTGGATTACAAAATTTGTGAAAGATTGACTGGTATTCTTAACTATGTTGCTCCTTTTACGCTAT
GTGGATACGCTGCTTTAATGCCTTTGTATCATGCTATTGCTTCCCGTATGGCTTTCATTTTCTCCTCCTT
GTATAAATCCTGGTTGCTGTCTCTTTATGAGGAGTTGTGGCCCGTTGTCAGGCAACGTGGCGTGGTGTGC
ACTGTGTTTGCTGACGCAACCCCCACTGGTTGGGGCATTGCCACCACCTGTCAGCTCCTTTCCGGGACTT
TCGCTTTCCCCCTCCCTATTGCCACGGCGGAACTCATCGCCGCCTGCCTTGCCCGCTGCTGGACAGGGGC
TCGGCTGTTGGGCACTGACAATTCCGTGGTGTTGTCGGGGAAATCATCGTCCTTTCCTTGGCTGCTCGCC
TGTGTTGCCACCTGGATTCTGCGCGGGACGTCCTTCTGCTACGTCCCTTCGGCCCTCAATCCAGCGGACC
TTCCTTCCCGCGGCCTGCTGCCGGCTCTGCGGCCTCTTCCGCGTCTTCGCCTTCGCCCTCAGACGAGTCG
GATCTCCCTTTGGGCCGCCTCCCCGCGTCGACTTTAAGACCAATGACTTACAAGGCAGCTGTAGATCTTA
GCCACTTTTTAAAAGAAAAGGGGGGACTGGAAGGGCTAATTCACTCCCAACGAAGACAAGATCTGCTTTT
TGCTTGTACTGGGTCTCTCTGGTTAGACCAGATCTGAGCCTGGGAGCTCTCTGGCTAACTAGGGAACCCA
CTGCTTAAGCCTCAATAAAGCTTGCCTTGAGTGCTTCAAGTAGTGTGTGCCCGTCTGTTGTGTGACTCTG
GTAACTAGAGATCCCTCAGACCCTTTTAGTCAGTGTGGAAAATCTCTAGCAGGGCCCGTTTAAACCCGCT
GATCAGCCTCGACTGTGCCTTCTAGTTGCCAGCCATCTGTTGTTTGCCCCTCCCCCGTGCCTTCCTTGAC
CCTGGAAGGTGCCACTCCCACTGTCCTTTCCTAATAAAATGAGGAAATTGCATCGCATTGTCTGAGTAGG
TGTCATTCTATTCTGGGGGGTGGGGTGGGGCAGGACAGCAAGGGGGAGGATTGGGAAGACAATAGCAGGC
ATGCTGGGGATGCGGTGGGCTCTATGGCTTCTGAGGCGGAAAGAACCAGCTGGGGCTCTAGGGGGTATCC
CC
[124 nt withheld, positions 6793-6916]
C
[91 nt withheld, positions 6918-7008]
A
[49 nt withheld, positions 7010-7058]
CCTTTGACGTTGGAGTCCACGTTCTTT
[37 nt withheld, positions 7086-7122]
ACCCTATCTCGGTCTATTCTTTTGATTTATAAGGGATTTTGCCGATTTCGGCCTATTGGTTAAAAAATGA
GCTGATTTAACAAAAATTTAACGCGAATTAATTCTGTGGAATGTGTGTCAGTTAGGGTGTGGAAAGTCCC
CAGGCTCCCCAGCAGGCAGAAGTATGCAAAGCATGCATCTCAATTAGTCAGCAACCAGGTGTGGAAAGTC
CCCAGGCTCCCCAGCAGGCAGAAGTATGCAAAGCATGCATCTCAATTAGTCAGCAACCATAGTCCCGCCC
CTAACTCCGCCCATCCCGCCCCTAACTCCGCCCAGTTCCGCCCATTCTCCGCCCCATGGCTGACTAATTT
TTTTTATTTATGCAGAGGCCGAGGCCGCCTCTGCCTCTGAGCTATTCCAGAAGTAGTGAGGAGGCTTTTT
TGGAGGCCTAGGCTTTTGCAAAAAGCTCCCGGGAGCTTGTATATCCATTTTCGGATCTGATCAGCACGTG
TTGACAATTAATCATCGGCATAGTATATCGGCATAGTATAATACGACAAGGTGAGGAACTAAACCATGGC
CAAGTTGACCAGTGCCGTTCCGGTGCTCACCGCGCGCGACGTCGCCGGAGCGGTCGAGTTCTGGACCGAC
CGGCTCGGGTTCTCCCGGGACTTCGTGGAGGACGACTTCGCCGGTGTGGTCCGGGACGACGTGACCCTGT
TCATCAGCGCGGTCCAGGACCAGGTGGTGCCGGACAACACCCTGGCCTGGGTGTGGGTGCGCGGCCTGGA
CGAGCTGTACGCCGAGTGGTCGGAGGTCGTGTCCACGAACTTCCGGGACGCCTCCGGGCCGGCCATGACC
GAGATCGGCGAGCAGCCGTGGGGGCGGGAGTTCGCCCTGCGCGACCCGGCCGGCAACTGCGTGCACTTCG
TGGCCGAGGAGCAGGACTGACACGTGCTACGAGATTTCGATTCCACCGCCGCCTTCTATGAAAGGTTGGG
CTTCGGAATCGTTTTCCGGGACGCCGGCTGGATGATCCTCCAGCGCGGGGATCTCATGCTGGAGTTCTTC
GCCCACCCCAACTTGTTTATTGCAGCTTATAATGGTTACAAATAAAGCAATAGCATCACAAATTTCACAA
ATAAAGCATTTTTTTCACTGCATTCTAGTTGTGGTTTGTCCAAACTCATCAATGTATCTTATCATGTCTG
TATACCGTCGACCTCTAGCTAGAGCTTGGCGTAATCATGGTCATAGCTGTTTCCTGTGTGAAATTGTTAT
CCGCTCACAATTCCACACAACATACGAGCCGGAAGCATAAAGTGTAAAGCCTGGGGTGCCTAATGAGTGA
GCTAACTCACATTAATTGCGTTGCGCTCACTGCCCGCTTTCCAGTCGGGAAACCTGTCGTGCCAGCTGCA
TTAATGAATCGGCCAACGCGCGGGGAGAGGCGGTTTGCGTATTGGGCGCTCTTCCGCTTCCTCGCTCACT
GACTCGCTGCGCTCGGTCGTTCGGCTGCGGCGAGCGGTATCAGCTCACTCAAAGGCGGTAATACGGTTAT
CCACAGAATCAGGGGATAACGCAGGAAAGAACATGTGAGCAAAAGGCCAGCAAAAGGCCAGGAACCGTAA
AAAGGCCGCGTTGCTGGCGTTTTTCCATAGGCTCCGCCCCCCTGACGAGCATCACAAAAATCGACGCTCA
AGTCAGAGGTGGCGAAACCCGACAGGACTATAAAGATACCAGGCGTTTCCCCCTGGAAGCTCCCTCGTGC
GCTCTCCTGTTCCGACCCTGCCGCTTACCGGATACCTGTCCGCCTTTCTCCCTTCGGGAAGCGTGGCGCT
TTCTCATAGCTCACGCTGTAGGTATCTCAGTTCGGTGTAGGTCGTTCGCTCCAAGCTGGGCTGTGTGCAC
GAACCCCCCGTTCAGCCCGACCGCTGCGCCTTATCCGGTAACTATCGTCTTGAGTCCAACCCGGTAAGAC
ACGACTTATCGCCACTGGCAGCAGCCACTGGTAACAGGATTAGCAGAGCGAGGTATGTAGGCGGTGCTAC
AGAGTTCTTGAAGTGGTGGCCTAACTACGGCTACACTAGAAGAACAGTATTTGGTATCTGCGCTCTGCTG
AAGCCAGTTACCTTCGGAAAAAGAGTTGGTAGCTCTTGATCCGGCAAACAAACCACCGCTGGTAGCGGTG
GTTTTTTTGTTTGCAAGCAGCAGATTACGCGCAGAAAAAAAGGATCTCAAGAAGATCCTTTGATCTTTTC
TACGGGGTCTGACGCTCAGTGGAACGAAAACTCACGTTAAGGGATTTTGGTCATGAGATTATCAAAAAGG
ATCTTCACCTAGATCCTTTTAAATTAAAAATGAAGTTTTAAATCAATCTAAAGTATATATGAGTAAACTT
GGTCTGACAGTTACCAATGCTTAATCAGTGAGGCACCTATCTCAGCGATCTGTCTATTTCGTTCATCCAT
AGTTGCCTGACTCCCCGTCGTGTAGATAACTACGATACGGGAGGGCTTACCATCTGGCCCCAGTGCTGCA
ATGATACCGCGAGACCCACGCTCACCGGCTCCAGATTTATCAGCAATAAACCAGCCAGCCGGAAGGGCCG
AGCGCAGAAGTGGTCCTGCAACTTTATCCGCCTCCATCCAGTCTATTAATTGTTGCCGGGAAGCTAGAGT
AAGTAGTTCGCCAGTTAATAGTTTGCGCAACGTTGTTGCCATTGCTACAGGCATCGTGGTGTCACGCTCG
TCGTTTGGTATGGCTTCATTCAGCTCCGGTTCCCAACGATCAAGGCGAGTTACATGATCCCCCATGTTGT
GCAAAAAAGCGGTTAGCTCCTTCGGTCCTCCGATCGTTGTCAGAAGTAAGTTGGCCGCAGTGTTATCACT
CATGGTTATGGCAGCACTGCATAATTCTCTTACTGTCATGCCATCCGTAAGATGCTTTTCTGTGACTGGT
GAGTACTCAACCAAGTCATTCTGAGAATAGTGTATGCGGCGACCGAGTTGCTCTTGCCCGGCGTCAATAC
GGGATAATACCGCGCCACATAGCAGAACTTTAAAAGTGCTCATCATTGGAAAACGTTCTTCGGGGCGAAA
ACTCTCAAGGATCTTACCGCTGTTGAGATCCAGTTCGATGTAACCCACTCGTGCACCCAACTGATCTTCA
GCATCTTTTACTTTCACCAGCGTTTCTGGGTGAGCAAAAACAGGAAGGCAAAATGCCGCAAAAAAGGGAA
TAAGGGCGACACGGAAATGTTGAATACTCATACTCTTCCTTTTTCAATATTATTGAAGCATTTATCAGGG
TTATTGTCTCATGAGCGGATACATATTTGAATGTATTTAGAAAAATAAACAAATAGGGGTTCCGCGCACA
TTTCCCCGAAAAGTGCCACCTGACGTCGACGGATCGGGAGATCTCCCGATCCCCTATGGTGCACTCTCAG
TACAATCTGCTCTGATGCCGCATAGTTAAGCCAGTATCTGCTCCCTGCTTGTGTGTTGGAGGTCGCTGAG
TAGTGCGCGAGCAAAATTTAAGCTACAACAAGGCAAGGCTTGACCGACAATTGCATGAAGAATCTGCTTA
GGGTTAGGCGTTTTGCGCTGCTTCGCGATGTACGGGCCAGATATACGCGTTGACATTGATTATTGACTAG
TTATTAATAGTAATCAATTACGGGGTCATTAGTTCATAGCCCATATATGGAGTTCCGCGTTACATAACTT
ACGGTAAATGGCCCGCCTGGCTGACCGCCCAACGACCCCCGCCCATTGACGTCAATAATGACGTATGTTC
CCATAGTAACGCCAATAGGGACTTTCCATTGACGTCAATGGGTGGAGTATTTACGGTAAACTGCCCACTT
GGCAGTACATCAAGTGTATCATATGCCAAGTACGCCCCCTATTGACGTCAATGACGGTAAATGGCCCGCC
TGGCATTATGCCCAGTACATGACCTTATGGGACTTTCCTACTTGGCAGTACATCTACGTATTAGTCATCG
CTATTACCATGGTGATGCGGTTTTGGCAGTACATCAATGGGCGTGGATAGCGGTTTGACTCACGGGGATT
TCCAAGTCTCCACCCCATTGACGTCAATGGGAGTTTGTTTTGGCACCAAAATCAACGGGACTTTCCAAAA
TGTCGTAACAACTCCGCCCCATTGACGCAAATGGGCGGTAGGCGTGTACGGTGGGAGGTCTATATAAGCA
GCGCGTTTTGCCTGTACTGGGTCTCTCTGGTTAGACCAGATCTGAGCCTGGGAGCTCTCTGGCTAACTAG
GGAACCCACTGCTTAAGCCTCAATAAAGCTTGCCTTGAGTGCTTCAAGTAGTGTGTGCCCGTCTGTTGTG
TGACTCTGGTAACTAGAGATCCCTCAGACCCTTTTAGTCAGTGTGGAAAATCTCTAGCAGTGGCGCCCGA
ACAGGGACTTGAAAGCGAAAGGGAAACCAGAGGAGCTCTCTCGACGCAGGACTCGGCTTGCTGAAGCGCG
CACGGCAAGAGGCGAGGGGCGGCGACTGGTGAGTACGCCAAAAATTTTGACTAGCGGAGGCTAGAAGGAG
AGAGATGGGTGCGAGAGCGTCAGTATTAAGCGGGGGAGAATTAGATCGCGATGGGAAAAAATTCGGTTAA
GGCCAGGGGGAAAGAAAAAATATAAATTAAAACATATAGTATGGGCAAGCAGGGAGCTAGAACGATTCGC
AGTTAATCCTGGCCTGTTAGAAACATCAGAAGGCTGTAGACAAATACTGGGACAGCTACAACCATCCCTT
CAGACAGGATCAGAAGAACTTAGATCATTATATAATACAGTAGCAACCCTCTATTGTGTGCATCAAAGGA
TAGAGATAAAAGACACCAAGGAAGCTTTAGACAAGATAGAGGAAGAGCAAAACAAAAGTAAGACCACCGC
ACAGCAAGCGGCCGCTGATCTTCAGACCTGGAGGAGGAGATATGAGGGACAATTGGAGAAGTGAATTATA
TAAATATAAAGTAGTAAAAATTGAACCATTAGGAGTAGCACCCACCAAGGCAAAGAGAAGAGTGGTGCAG
AGAGAAAAAAGAGCAGTGGGAATAGGAGCTTTGTTCCTTGGGTTCTTGGGAGCAGCAGGAAGCACTATGG
GCGCAGCGTCAATGACGCTGACGGTACAGGCCAGACAATTATTGTCTGGTATAGTGCAGCAGCAGAACAA
TTTGCTGAGGGCTATTGAGGCGCAACAGCATCTGTTGCAACTCACAGTCTGGGGCATCAAGCAGCTCCAG
GCAAGAATCCTGGCTGTGGAAAGATACCTAAAGGATCAACAGCTCCTGGGGATTTGGGGTTGCTCTGGAA
AACTCATTTGCACCACTGCTGTGCCTTGGAATGCTAGTTGGAGTAATAAATCTCTGGAACAGATTTGGAA
TCACACGACCTGGATGGAGTGGGACAGAGAAATTAACAATTACACAAGCTTAATACACTCCTTAATTGAA
GAATCGCAAAACCAGCAAGAAAAGAATGAACAAGAATTATTGGAATTAGATAAATGGGCAAGTTTGTGGA
ATTGGTTTAACATAACAAATTGGCTGTGGTATATAAAATTATTCATAATGATAGTAGGAGGCTTGGTAGG
TTTAAGAATAGTTTTTGCTGTACTTTCTATAGTGAATAGAGTTAGGCAGGGATATTCACCATTATCGTTT
CAGACCCACCTCCCAACCCCGAGGGGACCCGACAGGCCCGAAGGAATAGAAGAAGAAGGTGGAGAGAGAG
ACAGAGACAGATCCATTCGATTAGTGAACGGATCGGCACTGCGTGCGCCAATTCTGCAGACAAATGGCAG
TATTCATCCACAATTTTAAAAGAAAAGGGGGGATTGGGGGGTACAGTGCAGGGGAAAGAATAGTAGACAT
AATAGCAACAGACATACAAACTAAAGAATTACAAAAACAAATTACAAAAATTCAAAATTTTCGGGTTTAT
TACAGGGACAGCAGAGATCCAGTTTGGTTAATTAAGGTACCGAGGGCCTATTTCCCATGATTCCTTCATA
TTTGCATATACGATACAAGGCTGTTAGAGAGATAATTAGAATTAATTTGACTGTAAACACAAAGATATTA
GTACAAAATACGTGACGTAGAAAGTAATAATTTCTTGGGTAGTTTGCAGTTTTAAAATTATGTTTTAAAA
TGGACTATCATATGCTTACCGTAACTTGAAAGTATTTCGATTTCTTGGCTTTATATATCTTGTGGAAAGG
ACGAAACACCGCGGAGGAACGGAGTAGTCT
Features (pLannotate 1.2.2; 34 found; start..end, strand, type, name):
      1..76      +  misc_RNA       gRNA scaffold: guide RNA scaffold for the Streptococcus pyogenes CRISPR/Cas9 system
    107..617     +  promoter       hPGK promoter: human phosphoglycerate kinase 1 promoter
    666..851     +  CDS            KRAB: Krüppel-associated box (KRAB) transcriptional repression domain from the human zinc finger protein ZNF10 (Margolin et al., 1994)
    873..4976    +  CDS            Cas9: Cas9 (Csn1) endonuclease from the Streptococcus pyogenes Type II CRISPR/Cas system generates RNA-guided double strand breaks in DNA
   5175..5573    +  CDS            BSD: blasticidin S deaminase; Aspergillus terreus BSD; confers resistance to blasticidin
   5574..5595    +  misc_feature   MCS (fragment): pBluescript multiple cloning site
   5598..6186    +  misc_feature   WPRE: woodchuck hepatitis virus posttranscriptional regulatory element
   6237..6256    +  misc_feature   cPPT/CTS (fragment): central polypurine tract and central termination sequence of HIV-1
   6258..6491    +  LTR            3' LTR (ΔU3): self-inactivating 3' long terminal repeat (LTR) from HIV-1
   6523..6747    +  polyA_signal   bGH poly(A) signal: bovine growth hormone polyadenylation signal
   6751..6772    +  promoter       SV40 promoter (fragment): SV40 enhancer and early promoter
   6793..7221    +  rep_origin     f1 ori (sequence partly withheld): f1 bacteriophage origin of replication; arrow indicates direction of (+) strand synthesis
   7235..7564    +  promoter       SV40 promoter: SV40 enhancer and early promoter
   7612..7659    +  promoter       EM7 promoter: synthetic bacterial promoter&nbsp
   7678..8052    +  CDS            BleoR: antibiotic-binding protein; Sh ble from Streptoalloteichus hindustanus; confers resistance to bleomycin, phleomycin, and Zeocin™
   8062..8187    +  CDS            ble (fragment): BLE_KLEPN - Experimental evidence at protein level: Swiss-Prot protein existence level 1. Binding protein with a strong affinity to the bleomycin family of antibiotics. Binds to CL990; an antimitotic-antibiotic compound. From Klebsiella pneumoniae.
   8182..8303    +  polyA_signal   SV40 poly(A) signal: SV40 polyadenylation signal
   8374..8396    -  protein_bind   lac operator (fragment): The lac repressor binds to the lac operator to inhibit transcription in E. coli. This inhibition can be relieved by adding lactose or isopropyl-β-D-thiogalactopyranoside (IPTG). lac repressor encoded by lacI
   8400..8430    -  promoter       lac promoter: promoter for the E. coli lac operon
   8445..8466    -  protein_bind   CAP binding site: CAP binding activates transcription in the presence of cAMP. E. coli catabolite activator protein
   8479..8571    -  CDS            lacI (fragment): lac repressor; lacI; The lac repressor binds to the lac operator to inhibit transcription in E. coli. This inhibition can be relieved by adding lactose or isopropyl-β-D-thiogalactopyranoside (IPTG).
   8754..9342    -  rep_origin     ori: high-copy-number ColE1/pMB1/pBR322/pUC origin of replication
   9513..10373   -  CDS            AmpR: β-lactamase; bla; confers resistance to ampicillin, carbenicillin, and related antibiotics
  10374..10478   -  promoter       AmpR promoter: bla
  10537..10589   -  misc_feature   bom (fragment): basis of mobility region from pBR322
  10744..11123   +  enhancer       CMV enhancer: human cytomegalovirus immediate early enhancer
  11124..11323   +  promoter       CMV promoter: human cytomegalovirus (CMV) immediate early promoter
  11341..11521   +  LTR            5' LTR (truncated): truncated 5' long terminal repeat (LTR) from HIV-1
  11568..11693   +  misc_feature   HIV-1 Ψ: packaging signal of human immunodeficiency virus type 1
  11677..12040   +  CDS            HIV-1 gag (fragment): gag protein from human immunodeficiency virus 1; gag
  12186..12419   +  misc_feature   RRE: The Rev response element (RRE) of HIV-1 allows for Rev-dependent mRNA export from the nucleus to the cytoplasm.
  12796..12896   +  CDS            Rev (fragment): human immunodeficiency virus 1 (HIV-1) Rev protein; rev; enhances nuclear export of unspliced and incompletely spliced viral mRNAs
  12946..13063   +  misc_feature   cPPT/CTS: central polypurine tract and central termination sequence of HIV-1
  13114..13354   +  promoter       U6 promoter: RNA polymerase III promoter for human U6 snRNA
