[The description below was written by a language model from this plasmid's Addgene catalogue record and pLannotate feature annotations shown in this document.]
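Description:
Lenti-(BB)-hPGK-KRAB-dCas9-P2A-BlastR TCF7L2 TSS-guide3 is an all-in-one lentiviral CRISPR interference plasmid (about 13.4 kb) built to repress the human TCF7L2 gene. It is a self-inactivating HIV-1-based transfer vector. A CMV enhancer/promoter drives a truncated 5' LTR, followed by the Ψ packaging signal, a gag fragment, the RRE for Rev-dependent export and a cPPT/CTS. At the other end, the ΔU3 3' LTR closes the proviral unit, with a bGH polyadenylation signal downstream. In bacteria it replicates from a high-copy ColE1/pUC-type origin under ampicillin selection. The backbone also carries an f1 origin and an SV40/EM7-driven bleomycin/Zeocin resistance cassette that lies outside the LTRs.

Two expression units sit within the packaged region. A human U6 (RNA polymerase III) promoter transcribes a single guide RNA, made up of a 20-nt spacer that the construct name indicates is directed at the TCF7L2 transcription start site, joined to the S. pyogenes gRNA scaffold. Because of where the circular sequence is numbered, the U6 promoter appears at the end of the feature table and the scaffold at its start. The human PGK promoter then drives a single open reading frame encoding the ZNF10 KRAB repression domain fused to catalytically inactive Cas9. This is linked through a P2A peptide to blasticidin S deaminase, so transduced cells can be selected with blasticidin, and a WPRE follows to enhance transcript expression. The record lists a C-terminal HA tag, which the feature table does not annotate, and the depositor notes an N1396S substitution in dCas9 that is not known to affect function. The guide recruits KRAB-dCas9 to silence TCF7L2 transcription without cutting DNA. The plasmid was deposited with a study of pancreatic islet chromatin architecture and type 2 diabetes genetics.
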