Addgene plasmid #118171: Lenti-(BB)-hPGK-KRAB-dCas9-P2A-BlastR TCF7L2 TSS-guide3
Purpose: CRISPR-mediated repression of TCF7L2. KRAB domain and catalytically inactive Cas9 from S. pyogenes with 2A-BlastR under the hPGK promoter.
Depositing lab: Jorge Ferrer. Depositing organization: Imperial College London. Publication: Human pancreatic islet three-dimensional chromatin architecture provides insights into the genetics of type 2 diabetes. Miguel-Escalada I, Bonas-Guarch S, Cebola I, Ponsa-Cobas J, Mendieta-Esteban J, Atla G, Javierre BM, Rolando DMY, Farabella I, Morgan CC, Garcia-Hurtado J, Beucher A, Moran I, Pasquali L, Ramos-Rodriguez M, Appel EVR, Linneberg A, Gjesing AP, Witte DR, Pedersen O, Grarup N, Ravassard P, Torrents D, Mercader JM, Piemonti L, Berney T, de Koning EJP, Kerr-Conte J, Pattou F, Fedko IO, Groop L, Prokopenko I, Hansen T, Marti-Renom MA, Fraser P, Ferrer J. Nat Genet. 2019 Jun 28. pii: 10.1038/s41588-019-0457-0. doi: 10.1038/s41588-019-0457-0. PubMed 31253982.
Backbone
  Vector backbone: Lenti-(BB)-hPGK-KRAB-dCas9-P2A-BlastR
  Backbone manufacturer: Jorge Ferrer
  Vector type: Mammalian Expression, Lentiviral, CRISPR
  Selectable markers: Blasticidin
Growth in bacteria
  Bacterial resistance: Ampicillin, 100 μg/mL
  Growth temperature: 37°C
  Growth strain: Stbl3
  Copy number: High Copy
Gene/Insert
  Gene/Insert name: KRAB-dCas9-2A-BlastR
  gRNA/shRNA sequence: GCGGAGGAACGGAGTAGTCT
  Species: H. sapiens (human)
  Promoter: hPGK and U6
  Tag / fusion protein: HA (C terminal on insert)
  Cloning method: Restriction Enzyme; 5′ cloning site Unknown (destroyed during cloning); 3′ cloning site Unknown (destroyed during cloning)
  Sequencing primers: 5′ GATCCGCCACCATGGATGC
Terms and licenses: Academic/Nonprofit Terms; Industry Terms: Not Available to Industry
Depositor comments: Please visit https://www.biorxiv.org/content/early/2018/08/27/400291 for bioRxiv preprint. Note: Plasmid contains a N1396S mutation in dCas9. This mutation is not known to affect plasmid function.
How to cite: Lenti-(BB)-hPGK-KRAB-dCas9-P2A-BlastR TCF7L2 TSS-guide3 was a gift from Jorge Ferrer (Addgene plasmid # 118171 ; http://n2t.net/addgene:118171 ; RRID:Addgene_118171)
