>Addgene plasmid #118171 | Lenti-(BB)-hPGK-KRAB-dCas9-P2A-BlastR TCF7L2 TSS-guide3 | depositor partial sequence | sequence record 223245 | Guide RNA, gRNA scaffold
NNNNNANNTTNNAGTTTTAAATTATNTTTTAAAATGGACTATCATATGCTTACCGTAACTTGAAAGTATT
TCGATTTCTTGGCTTTATATATCTTGTGGAAAGGACGAAACACCGCGGAGGAACGGAGTAGTCTGTTTTA
GAGCTAGAAATAGCAAGTTAAAATAAGGCTAGTCCGTTATCAACTTGAAAAAGTGGCACCGAGTCGGTGC
TTTTTTGAATTCGCTAGCTAGGTCTTGAAAGGGGTTGGGGTTGCGCCTTTTCCAAGGCAGCCCTGGGTTT
GCGCAGGGACGCGGCTGCTCTGGGCGTGGTTCCGGGAAACGCAGCGGCGCCGACCCTGGGTCTCGCACAT
TCTTCACGTCCGTTCGCAGCGTCACCCGGATCTTCGCCGCTACCCTTGTGGGCCCCCCGGCGACGCTTCC
TGCTCCGCCCCTAAGTCGGGAAGGTTCCTTGCGGTTCGCGGCGTGCCGGACGTGACAAACGGAAGCCGCA
CGTCTCACTAGTACCCTCGCAGACGGACAGCGCCAGGGAGCAATGGCAGCGCGCCGACCGCGATGGGCTG
TGGCCAATAGCGGCTGCTCAGCAGGGCGCGCCGAGAGCAGCGGCCGGGAAGGGGCGGTGCGGGAGGCGGG
GTGTGGGGCGGTAGTGTGGGCCCTGTTCCTGCCCGCGCGGTGTTCCGCATTCTGCAAGCCTCCGGAGCGC
ACGTCGGCAGTCGGCTCCCTCGTTGACCGAATCACCGACCTCTCTCCCCAGGACCGGTGATCCGCCACCA
TGGATGCTAAGTCACTAACTGCCTGGTCCCGGACACTGGTGACCTTCAAGGATGTATGTGTGGACTTCAC
CAGCGAGGAGTGGAAGCTGCTGGACACTGCTCAGCAGATCGTGTACAGAGATGTGATGCTGGAGAACTAT
AAGAACCTGGTTTCCTTGGGTTATCAGCTTACTAAGCCAGATGTGATCCTCCGGTTGGAGAAGGAAGAAG
AGCTCGGCGGTTCCGGCGGAGGGTCGATGGATAAGAAATACAGCATCGGTCTGGCCATCGGNNACAATTC
TGTCGGCNGGGCCNNGATCACCGACAAATACAAGGGGCCNAACGANAAATTCCAGGGGGCTGGAGGAACC
TGACCGGGNAAAAATCAAGAAGAACTTGATTGGGCGCCTGACGTTCCAAAGNGNAGAAACGGNTANTNCC
CCCGGTTGAAAAAATCCCTCAAAANAAAATCCACCAACGAAAAACCGGATCTGTTTTCGCAAAAATGTTC
CAA
